Addgene plasmid #147418: pAc5.1B-EGFP-DmNot1_416-1148_R
Purpose: Insect Expression of DmNot1_416-1148
Depositing lab: Elisa Izaurralde. Depositing organization: Max Planck Institute for Developmental Biology. Publication: NOT10 and C2orf29/NOT11 form a conserved module of the CCR4-NOT complex that docks onto the NOT1 N-terminal domain. Bawankar P, Loh B, Wohlbold L, Schmidt S, Izaurralde E. RNA Biol. 2013 Feb;10(2):228-44. doi: 10.4161/rna.23018. Epub 2013 Jan 9. PubMed 23303381.
Backbone
  Vector backbone: Unknown
  Vector type: Insect Expression
Growth in bacteria
  Bacterial resistance: Ampicillin, 100 μg/mL
  Growth temperature: 37°C
  Growth strain: DH5alpha
  Copy number: Low Copy
Gene/Insert
  Gene/Insert name: DmNot1_416-1148
  Species: D. melanogaster (fly)
  Mutation: 3 silent and two non silent N605S, K759M mutations compared to the sequence given by NCBI: NM_001103772.2.
  Entrez Gene: Not1 (a.k.a. Dmel_CG34407, CG1874, CG1884, CG34407, Dmel\CG34407, Dmel_CG1874, Dmel_CG1884, NOT, NOT1, anon-EST:Liang-1.29, anon-WO0118547.221, clone 1.29, not1)
  Cloning method: Unknown
Terms and licenses: Academic/Nonprofit Terms; Industry Terms: Not Available to Industry
Depositor comments: Plasmids from this collection were made available to the research community and donated after the lab closed. Please note that the sequence provided by the depositing laboratory may be theoretical/predicted or based on Sanger sequencing results. There may be discrepancies between sequencing results obtained by Addgene and the depositor sequence. If an Addgene verified sequence is not available, please contact before placing your order to request that our lab fully sequence the plasmid.
How to cite: pAc5.1B-EGFP-DmNot1_416-1148_R was a gift from Elisa Izaurralde (Addgene plasmid # 147418 ; http://n2t.net/addgene:147418 ; RRID:Addgene_147418)
