[The description below was written by a language model from this plasmid's Addgene catalogue record and pLannotate feature annotations shown in this document.]
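Description:
pAc5.1B-EGFP-DmNot1_416-1148_R is an 8,271 nt insect expression plasmid for producing a GFP-tagged fragment of Drosophila melanogaster Not1, the scaffold subunit of the CCR4-NOT deadenylase complex. The catalogue lists the backbone as unknown, although the name and the annotated parts are consistent with a pAc5.1-type vector. In bacteria it is maintained through a ColE1/pUC-family origin and selected with ampicillin via the β-lactamase gene and its own promoter. The origin is annotated as high-copy, whereas the catalogue entry records the plasmid as low copy. Short fragments of a tetracycline resistance gene and of SV40 large T antigen also appear in the annotation. These look like non-functional backbone remnants, and no marker for selection in insect cells is annotated.

Expression is driven by the strong, constitutive Drosophila actin 5C promoter, which is followed directly by the EGFP coding sequence. The unannotated interval of roughly 2.2 kb between EGFP and a downstream V5 epitope tag matches the expected size and position of the insert encoding Not1 residues 416 to 1148, which would give an N-terminal EGFP fusion. The record does not state whether the V5 tag is in frame or cut off by a stop codon. An SV40 polyadenylation signal lies downstream of the cassette. Relative to the reference transcript, the insert carries three silent changes and two amino acid substitutions, N605S and K759M. The meaning of the "_R" suffix is not explained.

The stated purpose is insect expression of this Not1 fragment. The associated study mapped how the NOT10 and NOT11 module docks onto the NOT1 N-terminal region, so the construct suits interaction and localisation assays in cultured Drosophila cells. The depositor notes that the supplied sequence may be theoretical rather than fully verified.
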