Features (pLannotate 1.2.2; 9 found; start..end, strand, type, name):
     56..2568    +  promoter       Ac5 promoter: Drosophila melanogaster actin 5C promoter
   2588..3304    +  CDS            EGFP: EGFP is a basic (constitutively fluorescent) green fluorescent protein published in 1996, derived from Aequorea victoria. It is reported to be a rapidly-maturing weak dimer with moderate acid sensitivity.
   5556..5597    +  CDS            V5 tag: epitope tag from simian virus 5
   5697..5831    -  polyA_signal   SV40 poly(A) signal: SV40 polyadenylation signal
   5854..5938    -  CDS            large T antigen (fragment): large T antigen from SV40 (simian virus 40)
   5939..6409    +  CDS            TcR (fragment): tetracycline efflux protein; tet; confers resistance to tetracycline
   6453..7041    -  rep_origin     ori: high-copy-number ColE1/pMB1/pBR322/pUC origin of replication
   7212..8072    -  CDS            AmpR: β-lactamase; bla; confers resistance to ampicillin, carbenicillin, and related antibiotics
   8073..8177    -  promoter       AmpR promoter: bla
>Addgene plasmid #147418 | pAc5.1B-EGFP-DmNot1_416-1148_R | depositor full sequence | sequence record 289865 | Full Sequence
CTTCAAGGAATTAATTCTATATTCTAAAAACACAAATGATACTTCTAAAAAAAATCATGAATGGCATCAA
CTCTGAATCAAATCTTTGCAGATGCACCTACTTCTCATTTCCACTGTCACATCATTTTTCCAGATCTCGC
TGCCTGTTATGTGGCCCACAAACCAAGACACGTTTTATGGCCATTAAAGCTGGCTGATCGTCGCCAAACA
CCAAATACATATCAATATGTACATTCGAGAAAGAAGCGATCAAAGAAGCGTCTTCGGGCGAGTAGGAGAA
TGCGGAGGAGAAGGAGAACGAGCTGATCTAGTATCTCTCCACAATCCAATGCCAACTGACCAACTGGCCA
TATTCGGAGCAATTTGAAGCCAATTTCCATCGCCTGGCGATCGCTCCATTCTTGGCTATATGTTTTTCAC
CGTTCCCGGGGCCATTTTCAAAGACTCGTCGGTAAGATAAGATTGTGTCACTCGCTGTCTCTCTTCATTT
GTCGAAGAATGCTGAGGAATTTCGCGATGACGTCGGCGAGTATTTTGAAGAATGAGAATAATTTGTATTT
ATACGAAAATCAGTTAGTGGAATTTTCTACAAAAACATGTTATCTATAGATAATTTTGTTGCAAAATATG
TTGACTATGACAAAGATTGTATGTATATACCTTTAATGTATTCTCATTTTCTTATGTATTTATAATGGCA
ATGATGATACTGATGATATTTTAAGATGATGCCAGACCACAGGCTGATTTCTGCGTCTTTTGCCGAACGC
AGTGCATGTGCGGTTGTTGTTTTTTGGAATAGTTTCAATTTTCGGACTGTCCGCTTTGATTTCAGTTTCT
TGGCTTATTCAAAAAGCAAAGTAAAGCCAAAAAAGCGAGATGGCAATACCAAATGCGGCAAAACGGTAGT
GGAAGGAAAGGGGTGCGGGGCAGCGGAAGGAAGGGTGGGGCGGGGCGTGGCGGGGTCTGTGGCTGGGCGC
GACGTCACCGACGTTGGAGCCACTCCTTTGACCATGTGTGCGTGTGTGTATTATTCGTGTCTCGCCACTC
GCCGGTTGTTTTTTTCTTTTTATCTCGCTCTCTCTAGCGCCATCTCGTACGCATGCTCAACGCACCGCAT
GTTGCCGTGTCCTTTATGCGTCATTTTGGCTCGAAATAGGCAATTATTTAAACAAAGATTAGTCAACGAA
AACGCTAAAATAAATAAGTCTACAATATGGTTACTTATTGCCATGTGTGTGCAGCCAACGATAGCAACAA
AAGCAACAACACAGTGGCTTTCCCTCTTTCACTTTTTGTTTGCAAGCGCGTGCGAGCAAGACGGCACGAC
CGGCAAACGCAATTACGCTGACAAAGAGCAGACGAAGTTTTGGCCGAAAAACATCAAGGCGCCTGATACG
AATGCATTTGCAATAACAATTGCGATATTTAATATTGTTTATGAAGCTGTTTGACTTCAAAACACACAAA
AAAAAAAATAAAACAAATTATTTGAAAGAGAATTAGGAATCGGACAGCTTATCGTTACGGGCTAACAGCA
CACCGAGACGAAATAGCTTACCTGACGTCACAGCCTCTGGAAGAACTGCCGCCAAGCAGAGAGAGAGAGA
AAAAGAGGGAGAGCAGCTTAGACCGCATGTGCTTGTGTGTGAGGCGTCTCTCTCTTCGTCTCCTGTTTGC
GCAAACGCATAGACTGCACTGAGAAAATCGATTACCTATTTTTTATGAATGAATATTTGCACTATTACTA
TTCAAAACTATTAAGATAGCAATCACATTCAATAGCCAAATACTATACCACCTGAGCGATGCAACGAAAT
GATCAATTTGAGCAAAAATGCTGCATATTTAGGACGGCATCATTATAGAAATGCTTCTTGCTGTGTACTT
TTCTCTCGTCTGGCAGCTGTTTCGCCGTTATTGTTAAAACCGGCTTAAGTTAGGTGTGTTTTCTACGACT
AGTGATGCCCCTACTAGAAGATGTGTGTTGCACAAATGTCCCTGAATAACCAATTTGAAGTGCAGATAGC
AGTAAACGTAAGCTAATATGAATATTATTTAACTGTAATGTTTTAATATCGCTGGACATTACTAATAAAC
CCACTATAAACACATGTACATATGTATGTTTTGGCATACAATGAGTAGTTGGGGAAAAAATGTGTAAAAG
CACCGTGACCATCACAGCATAAAGATAACCAGCTGAAGTATCGAATATGAGTAACCCCCAAATTGAATCA
CATGCCGCAACTGATAGGACCCATGGAAGTACACTCTTCATGGCGATATACAAGACACACACAAGCACGA
ACACCCAGTTGCGGAGGAAATTCTCCGTAAATGAAAACCCAATCGGCGAACAATTCATACCCATATATGG
TAAAAGTTTTGAACGCGACTTGAGAGCGGAGAGCATTGCGGCTGATAAGGTTTTAGCGCTAAGCGGGCTT
TATAAAACGGGCTGCGGGACCAGTTTTCATATCACTACCGTTTGAGTTCTTGTGCTGTGTGGATACTCCT
CCCGACACAAAGCCGCTCCATCAGCCAGCAGTCGTCTAATCCAGAGACCCCGGATCGGGGTACCAACATG
GTGAGCAAGGGCGAGGAGCTGTTCACCGGGGTGGTGCCCATCCTGGTCGAGCTGGACGGCGACGTAAACG
GCCACAAGTTCAGCGTGTCCGGCGAGGGCGAGGGCGATGCCACCTACGGCAAGCTGACCCTGAAGTTCAT
CTGCACCACCGGCAAGCTGCCCGTGCCCTGGCCCACCCTCGTGACCACCCTGACCTACGGCGTGCAGTGC
TTCAGCCGCTACCCCGACCACATGAAGCAGCACGACTTCTTCAAGTCCGCCATGCCCGAAGGCTACGTCC
AGGAGCGCACCATCTTCTTCAAGGACGACGGCAACTACAAGACCCGCGCCGAGGTGAAGTTCGAGGGCGA
CACCCTGGTGAACCGCATCGAGCTGAAGGGCATCGACTTCAAGGAGGACGGCAACATCCTGGGGCACAAG
CTGGAGTACAACTACAACAGCCACAACGTCTATATCATGGCCGACAAGCAGAAGAACGGCATCAAGGTGA
ACTTCAAGATCCGCCACAACATCGAGGACGGCAGCGTGCAGCTCGCCGACCACTACCAGCAGAACACCCC
CATCGGCGACGGCCCCGTGCTGCTGCCCGACAACCACTACCTGAGCACCCAGTCCGCCCTGAGCAAAGAC
CCCAACGAGAAGCGCGATCACATGGTCCTGCTGGAGTTCGTGACCGCCGCCGGGATCACTCTCGGCATGG
ACGAGCTGTACAAGCCAAGCTTGAATTCATTAATTAAGATGTTTGTGCAGGCGCTCAAGGAGGTGGTGCC
TCAGCTCAACTGGAAGGACGTGTGCATGGAACTTGATCATCCCGAGTTCGTGCTGAAGGATCGCATCGGT
TTGGAGCTTTTGCTCACCATCCTTCGGCTGGCCACTGGCTCTAACATATTTCCACATCCAGAATGCATTT
ACCGTCACTGGGCAAACACGGAAGGTCAGCTGTCGCTTATCGCGACAATGCTGAAGAACCCGGATCTCTT
TTCCTTCGCCGACTTTGTATTTAGCCAGCCAGCGTTGGATGTGCTTAAGACAGCTCCGGATGCGGACAAT
AAGGAGATCTCGTCCTGGAAGTCGCTTCACCTGGTGGAGGTGCTGCTCTCCATTGCGGACAAGGGATACT
ATACGCAGGTCCATGAGCTATTCAAGTTCCCAGCGCAGAACTGTCCCGATGTGCTATTTTTGGCCTTATT
GAACACAAGTCCGCCTATGACGCCACTGCGTCAGGATCTGTTTAACCAACTGATACCAACGTTCCTTGGC
AACCATCCCAACTCGAACGTGATCTTGGCCAGCGCCTGGAGCTCGAACAGCTTCCAACTTCGTTCCAATA
TCATGAATGCTATGTCCGAGTGGTATCTCCGAGGCAATGAGTTCGATCAGGTGAAACTGTCGCGCATCCT
GGATCTTGCCCAGGATTTAAAAGCGCTATCAGCGCTGCTCAACGCCCGTTCATTTTTATTCATTATCGAC
CTGGCTTGCCTTGCCTCTCGGCGCGAGTACCTGAAGCTGGAAAAGTGGCTTACCGATAAAATTCGCGAAC
ATGGAGAGCCTTTTATGCAGGCTATAATCAAGGTTCTGCACCGCCGCTGCCCGCAGGTTATCAACGCCAA
AGTGCCAGAGGATCAGCTGCCTCCCAAGCAGGCGCAGCTTTTGCCCGAGACAGTTACAACCATGATCAAC
TGTCTGCAAACGTGCATCAATAACTGCATGCAGCCGGAGATGGTCGAAGTCATCATGCAAATGACCGCGA
ACGTGGCGATTATGGCTAACATGGCGCGTGCCCAACAGCAGCAGCAGCCAGGATTGGTTCCGCCGCCTCC
ACCAACAATTCTGCGCGGCCATCGTGGTATGGATCTGCCTGGAGGCATAGTCCCTCCGCCACCGCAGCAA
CCGTTCTCCGGAAACCTCAACGCGCAGATGTTTGGACCAGGAATGGATCCGCTAACGAATATGTCCAACA
ACTTAGCCGGCCTCAACCTCAGCGGCCCGAACGGAGCATTTAATTTTGGAAACATGCTAACTTCTCCATC
GCGTCTGATGACTCCGGGAGCCAATCCCTATCCGCTGAACCTCATGCAGATGCCGCAGGCTCCGCCACCA
CCCAACGTAGGAAACCTAGGCCGCATGCTGCCAGGGGGTCCACAACAGCAGACTCCAACGCCGACTCCAA
CGGCCCCCAATCCAAACAACCCTGTGATGGCCGATCTCCAGATACCTGTGTCAAAGGAAGTTGAAGACGA
GGTCAACTCATACTTTCAGCGCATCTACAACCACCAGCCGAATCCAACGCTGTCCATCGATGAAGTGCTG
GACATTTTGCAAAGATTTAAAGAGTCAAGTAACCGGCGCGAGCAGGAAGTCTTTTTGTGCATGCTGCGCA
ATCTGTTCGAGGAATATCGCTTTTTCTGTCAATACCCAGAGAAAGAGCTACAGATTACTGCGCAGCTATT
TGGTGGCATTATTGATCGTAACCTGGTGCCCACTTTTGTTGCACTGGGCCTTTCTCTGCGCTGTGTCTTG
GATGCCCTCCGCAAGCCCGATGGATCTAAGCTTTACTATTTCGGTGTGACGGCACTGGACAGATTCAGAA
CTCGATTGCACACCTACAACAAATACTGCGAGCATATCCGCTCCATTCCTCACTTCTCTGACTTCCCGCC
GCACCTTATTCAGTATGTGGAATACGGAATGCACGGCCAGGAGCCGCCGCCGCAGAAGTTGATTGGACTC
AGCAATACGATTCCTTCGGCGATATCTAGCGGACCAGGAACGGAACCAATTTACAGGAATAGCTCCATGT
TAGGTAATATGCCCGCTGCCACCCCGGGATCGGGACCGAAATCAAACGCTGCTGTATCGCATGCCACGAG
AATGAAGTCCATCGCCAATGCCACCAATATCGACACACTTTTGGTGGCCAACCAGGAAGAGAAAGTGACT
TGATCTAGAGGGCCCGCGGTTCGAAGGTAAGCCTATCCCTAACCCTCTCCTCGGTCTCGATTCTACGCGT
ACCGGTCATCATCACCATCACCATTGAGTTTAAACCCGCTGATCAGCCTCGACTGTGCCTTCTAAGGCCT
GAGCTCGCTGATCAGCCTCGATCGAGGATCCAGACATGATAAGATACATTGATGAGTTTGGACAAACCAC
AACTAGAATGCAGTGAAAAAAATGCTTTATTTGTGAAATTTGTGATGCTATTGCTTTATTTGTAACCATT
ATAAGCTGCAATAAACAAGTTAACAACAACAATTGCATTCATTTTATGTTTCAGGTTCAGGGGGAGGTGT
GGGAGGTTTTTTAAAGCAAGTAAAACCTCTACAAATGTGGTATGGCTGATTATGATCAGTCGACCGATGC
CCTTGAGAGCCTTCAACCCAGTCAGCTCCTTCCGGTGGGCGCGGGGCATGACTATCGTCGCCGCACTTAT
GACTGTCTTCTTTATCATGCAACTCGTAGGACAGGTGCCGGCAGCGCTCTGGGTCATTTTCGGCGAGGAC
CGCTTTCGCTGGAGCGCGACGATGATCGGCCTGTCGCTTGCGGTATTCGGAATCTTGCACGCCCTCGCTC
AAGCCTTCGTCACTGGTCCCGCCACCAAACGTTTCGGCGAGAAGCAGGCCATTATCGCCGGCATGGCGGC
CGACGCGCTGGGCTACGTCTTGCTGGCGTTCGCGACGCGAGGCTGGATGGCCTTCCCCATTATGATTCTT
CTCGCTTCCGGCGGCATCGGGATGCCCGCGTTGCAGGCCATGCTGTCCAGGCAGGTAGATGACGACCATC
AGGGACAGCTTCAAGGATCGCTCGCGGCTCTTACCAGCCAGCAAAAGGCCAGGAACCGTAAAAAGGCCGC
GTTGCTGGCGTTTTTCCATAGGCTCCGCCCCCCTGACGAGCATCACAAAAATCGACGCTCAAGTCAGAGG
TGGCGAAACCCGACAGGACTATAAAGATACCAGGCGTTTCCCCCTGGAAGCTCCCTCGTGCGCTCTCCTG
TTCCGACCCTGCCGCTTACCGGATACCTGTCCGCCTTTCTCCCTTCGGGAAGCGTGGCGCTTTCTCAATG
CTCACGCTGTAGGTATCTCAGTTCGGTGTAGGTCGTTCGCTCCAAGCTGGGCTGTGTGCACGAACCCCCC
GTTCAGCCCGACCGCTGCGCCTTATCCGGTAACTATCGTCTTGAGTCCAACCCGGTAAGACACGACTTAT
CGCCACTGGCAGCAGCCACTGGTAACAGGATTAGCAGAGCGAGGTATGTAGGCGGTGCTACAGAGTTCTT
GAAGTGGTGGCCTAACTACGGCTACACTAGAAGGACAGTATTTGGTATCTGCGCTCTGCTGAAGCCAGTT
ACCTTCGGAAAAAGAGTTGGTAGCTCTTGATCCGGCAAACAAACCACCGCTGGTAGCGGTGGTTTTTTTG
TTTGCAAGCAGCAGATTACGCGCAGAAAAAAAGGATCTCAAGAAGATCCTTTGATCTTTTCTACGGGGTC
TGACGCTCAGTGGAACGAAAACTCACGTTAAGGGATTTTGGTCATGAGATTATCAAAAAGGATCTTCACC
TAGATCCTTTTAAATTAAAAATGAAGTTTTAAATCAATCTAAAGTATATATGAGTAAACTTGGTCTGACA
GTTACCAATGCTTAATCAGTGAGGCACCTATCTCAGCGATCTGTCTATTTCGTTCATCCATAGTTGCCTG
ACTCCCCGTCGTGTAGATAACTACGATACGGGAGGGCTTACCATCTGGCCCCAGTGCTGCAATGATACCG
CGAGACCCACGCTCACCGGCTCCAGATTTATCAGCAATAAACCAGCCAGCCGGAAGGGCCGAGCGCAGAA
GTGGTCCTGCAACTTTATCCGCCTCCATCCAGTCTATTAATTGTTGCCGGGAAGCTAGAGTAAGTAGTTC
GCCAGTTAATAGTTTGCGCAACGTTGTTGCCATTGCTGCAGGCATCGTGGTGTCACGCTCGTCGTTTGGT
ATGGCTTCATTCAGCTCCGGTTCCCAACGATCAAGGCGAGTTACATGATCCCCCATGTTGTGCAAAAAAG
CGGTTAGCTCCTTCGGTCCTCCGATCGTTGTCAGAAGTAAGTTGGCCGCAGTGTTATCACTCATGGTTAT
GGCAGCACTGCATAATTCTCTTACTGTCATGCCATCCGTAAGATGCTTTTCTGTGACTGGTGAGTACTCA
ACCAAGTCATTCTGAGAATAGTGTATGCGGCGACCGAGTTGCTCTTGCCCGGCGTCAACACGGGATAATA
CCGCGCCACATAGCAGAACTTTAAAAGTGCTCATCATTGGAAAACGTTCTTCGGGGCGAAAACTCTCAAG
GATCTTACCGCTGTTGAGATCCAGTTCGATGTAACCCACTCGTGCACCCAACTGATCTTCAGCATCTTTT
ACTTTCACCAGCGTTTCTGGGTGAGCAAAAACAGGAAGGCAAAATGCCGCAAAAAAGGGAATAAGGGCGA
CACGGAAATGTTGAATACTCATACTCTTCCTTTTTCAATATTATTGAAGCATTTATCAGGGTTATTGTCT
CATGAGCGGATACATATTTGAATGTATTTAGAAAAATAAACAAATAGGGGTTCCGCGCACATTTCCCCGA
AAAGTGCCACCTGACGTCTAAGAAACCATTATTATCATGACATTAACCTATAAAAATAGGCGTATCACGA
GGCCCTTTCGT
